Addgene plasmid #214048: pSAVED-CHAT-sm_PCaspase
Purpose: Bacterial expression plasmid for SAVED-CHAT CHAT-CHAT singlet interface mutant and PCaspase from Haliangium ochraceum
Depositing lab: Raymond Staals. Depositing organization: Wageningen University, Department Agrotechnology & Food Sciences. Publication: Type III-B CRISPR-Cas cascade of proteolytic cleavages. Steens JA, Bravo JPK, Salazar CRP, Yildiz C, Amieiro AM, Kostlbacher S, Prinsen SHP, Andres AS, Patinios C, Bardis A, Barendregt A, Scheltema RA, Ettema TJG, van der Oost J, Taylor DW, Staals RHJ. Science. 2024 Feb 2;383(6682):512-519. doi: 10.1126/science.adk0378. Epub 2024 Feb 1. PubMed 38301007.
Backbone
  Vector backbone: pCDF
  Vector type: Bacterial Expression
Growth in bacteria
  Bacterial resistance: Ampicillin, 100 μg/mL
  Growth temperature: 37°C
  Growth strain: DH5alpha
  Copy number: High Copy
Gene/Insert
  Gene/Insert name: SAVED-CHAT-PCaspase
  Species: Haliangium ochraceum DSM 14383
  Mutation: R456E, D459K, D476K, R479E
  Promoter: lacUV5 promoter
  Cloning method: Gibson Cloning
Terms and licenses: Academic/Nonprofit Terms; Industry Terms: Not Available to Industry
Depositor comments: Please visit https://doi.org/10.1101/2023.06.23.546230 for bioRxiv preprint.
How to cite: pSAVED-CHAT-sm_PCaspase was a gift from Raymond Staals (Addgene plasmid # 214048 ; http://n2t.net/addgene:214048 ; RRID:Addgene_214048)
