[The description below was written by a language model from this plasmid's Addgene catalogue record and pLannotate feature annotations shown in this document.]
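Description:
pSAVED-CHAT-sm_PCaspase is a 6,057 nt bacterial expression plasmid built on a pCDF backbone. It replicates from the CloDF13 (CDF) origin, which is compatible with other common E. coli origins and so allows the plasmid to be maintained alongside additional plasmids in the same cell. Selection is by ampicillin, through a β-lactamase gene driven by its own bla promoter. The catalogue lists the plasmid as high copy and propagated in DH5alpha. A short tetracycline-resistance fragment and a CAP binding site are also annotated; these look like backbone remnants, and the fragment would not be expected to confer resistance.

The payload is a SAVED-CHAT–PCaspase insert from Haliangium ochraceum DSM 14383, assembled by Gibson cloning and expressed from a lacUV5 promoter, the "up"-mutated lac promoter. An rrnB T1 terminator lies just upstream of the promoter, where it would insulate the cassette from read-through transcription, and a T7 terminator closes the cassette downstream. The automated feature table does not annotate the coding sequences themselves; they presumably occupy the roughly 3.7 kb unannotated region between promoter and terminator. How the two genes are arranged there is not stated. The only hit in this region is a very short match to a SET1 solubility tag just before the terminator, which may be incidental.

The SAVED-CHAT protein carries four charge-reversal substitutions (R456E, D459K, D476K, R479E), described as a CHAT-CHAT singlet interface mutant. The associated work concerns a type III-B CRISPR-Cas proteolytic cleavage cascade, so the construct presumably serves to test how disrupting this interface affects SAVED-CHAT activity toward PCaspase.
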