Features (pLannotate 1.2.2; 9 found; start..end, strand, type, name):
     33..79      -  terminator     rrnB T1 terminator: transcription terminator T1 from the E. coli rrnB gene
    123..153     +  promoter       lac UV5 promoter: E. coli lac promoter with an "up" mutation
   3851..3868    +  CDS            SET1 (fragment): solubility-enhancement tag derived from T7 phage gene 10B
   3876..3923    +  terminator     T7 terminator: transcription terminator for bacteriophage T7 RNA polymerase
   4071..4931    -  CDS            AmpR: β-lactamase; bla; confers resistance to ampicillin, carbenicillin, and related antibiotics
   4932..5036    -  promoter       AmpR promoter: bla
   5110..5848    -  rep_origin     CloDF13 ori: Plasmids containing the CloDF13 (CDF) origin of replication can be propagated in E. coli cells that contain additional plasmids with compatible origins.
   5945..6009    -  CDS            TcR (fragment): tetracycline efflux protein; tet; confers resistance to tetracycline
   6024..6045    -  protein_bind   CAP binding site: CAP binding activates transcription in the presence of cAMP. E. coli catabolite activator protein
>Addgene plasmid #214048 | pSAVED-CHAT-sm_PCaspase | addgene full sequence | sequence record 429374 | Addgene NGS Result
CGACTCCTGCATTAGGAAATGACAAACAACAGATAAAACGAAAGGCCCAGTCTTTCGACTGAGCCTTTCG
TTTTATTTGATGCCTTTAATTAAAGCGGATAACAATTTCACACAGGAGGCCGTTTACACTTTATGCTTCC
GGCTCGTATAATGTGTGGGGAAACCACAACGGTTTCCCTCTAGAAATAATTTTGTTTAACTATAAGAAGG
AGATATACATATGACTCACCATGCTGATCATGACTGCCAGCCGCACAGGGAGAGCGTTCAGCCGGATGAA
ATCCAGTGTATCCTGGTTCTGGACCTGAGCATCGATAACGCAATCACCGCATGTAGCGTTACCCCGCATC
TGCCCCGTGCTGCACGTCGTGTTGAACTACATCTGAACGACTTTGGTGCAGAACGTGCACCGTACGGGGG
TGCAAGCGATCGTCGTACCTGGCGTTGTTGGATGCAGGCAGTTGATGCAATGCTGGCTGACGCACGTGCA
CAGCTGGGTGCAGAAGTTGAATTTACTCATTATTATCTGGCAGGTCGTGCAGCACTCCCGGTTTTTGCAT
ATCTGGGTCTGAGACTGGGTAAACAGGCAAACATCACTACCGTTAACCGTCGTGATGACGGTTGTTGGGA
TGTTGTTCCGTGCCAGCGTCCGGCTTCGAGCGCAGCATCGGGGGTTTCGCCCAGCGCACGTTTTTTTGAC
GAAGTTCGTGGTCTGGACACCGATGAGCGTAGCAGCGAAAGCGGTATGGTTGCAGTTTGGGTAAGCACCC
AGCGTGATGTTGATCGTGGGCTGCTGCGTGCATTTGCAAGGGCAAGAGGTGACCGTGACCTGGCAGGTAT
CGTTAGCCTGCGTGCACGTCCGGCTGCAGGTGATGACACCGGTGATATGCGTCTCCTGGAAGGTGCAGAC
GGCCCCGATGCTGCACGTGAACTGGTTAACTGTTTTCGTAGCATCCCGAACCAGTATCCGCGTAGCAGCG
GCCTGATGGTTTTTGTTAGCGGCCCGGTTACCCTGGCAGCAATGGTTGGGCGTGCAATCAACCCGAGAAT
CCATGGCCCGGTTTGGTGGCCGTACTTTCGTGGTGGGGAGTACGAGCCGGCACTGGAATATCCGTGGCCG
CTGATCAGCGGCCCCCCGAGGATCCTGATCGCAACCGCAAACGCTCCGGAGGGTGAAAACCCGACTCTGG
ACGTTGAGGCAGAGCTGAAGCATCTGGAAGAAGCACTGGCAGAACCGCGTAAACGTAAACTGTGTGAGGT
ACAGCGTTGCCCGGCAGCAACCGTAAGCGATATCACCAGCGCACTGCGTAGCTTTAAACCGCATATACTG
CATTTTATCGGTCATGGTACTGCACTCGGTGTTTATCTGAGGAGCGCAGAACATGACGGTGCACAGTTTG
TTCGTGGTGAGGATTTCCAGCAGATGATCGCAACCTCGCTACGTCAGAAGGACCGTGAAATGCATCTGGT
TGTTCTGAACGCTTGCTGCACCCACGAACTGGCAAAGGCACTGACCGAACAGGTTAGCTGCACCATCGGT
ACCGATATCGAAGTTTATGATTCGGCAAGCATACATTTTGCTGCAGAATTTTATAAGCACCTGGTTCATG
GTACCAGCGTTCATTATGCATTTAACGCAGCAGTTAAGGAATGTGAGGCACACAGCACCAGCGGCCAGGA
AGTTTTTTGCCTGCACCCGGCAGCAGAACGTGCACCGGCAAGCGCAACCCCGCCGGTACGTGCAGATGAA
CTGGTTTTCTTTAGCCCGGCAGAACGTCATAGCTAATAACATACGCGTAACAAGGTAAGGACAAATTAAT
GATGAAAAGGGCTCTGCTGATAGGTGCACCGCTGGCACATAGCGCAACCCATGCACTGGCAGGTGTTGCA
AACGATATCGACCGTGCAGGTGAAATCCTGCGTCTGTATGGTTTTCATTGTGATGACGTTCTCTTTGGTG
AACGTGCAACTAGAGATGGTATCGTTGCACGTCTGGAAGCACTGATCGCTGAAACCCAGGCTGATGATGC
TGTTGTTATCTATTTTAGCGGCCATGGTGGCCGTGTTGTTAACACCGGGATCGTTAAAGATCTACCGGGT
GGTGACTATCGTCCCGGCGCTCACCAGTTCCTGGTTCCGGAAGACTACCAACCGAAAGCACAGACCTTTA
CCGGTATCCTGGACTTCGAGCTGAGGTATCTAGTTGCACGTCTGGCAGCACGTACCGAAAACGTTAGCGT
TATCCTGGATTGTTGTCATAGCGGTGGTGCAATAAGAGCACCGGGTAGACCGACCCCGAAAGCACTGGAT
GAAAAAAGCCTGAAGCCGCATACTGTTCACCTGAACCGTGTTATCCGTGAACGTCTGGTTCAACTGCGTG
AATCGCTGGCAGCTAGCCGTGCACCGCGTCTGACCCAGGATGCTCATCCGCATCTGGTTCGTATCGAAGC
AGCACACGAATTCCGTCTCGCATATGAAACCAGGATCAACAACCGTCAGCAGGGGGTTCTGACCGCAGCA
TGGGCAGACACCCTGTGGAGATACCGTGGGCTGGCAGTTAGCTGGCAGGCACTGGCAAGCGAGATCCAGG
CAAGGGCACGTGCATTTGTTCCCATGCAGTATGTTCACATCGATGGCCCGACCGAACGTCGTCTGTTCAG
CCTGGCTCGTGAGCCGGCACGTCATAGCCTGGCAATCGTTCAGGAAAGGGACGGTACCCTGTGGCTGGAC
GGTGGCAGATTTCAGGGTGTTGCAAGCGGTGCACGTTTCGCAGTTCTGCCGCCGACCAGCACCGAAAGCG
ACATCGATAGCGCACTGGCAGAAGTTCGTGCAGTTGAAGTTATGCCGGAACGTACCCGTGTTGAACTGGC
TACCGCAGCAGATGACATCCCGAGATGGCAAGGCCTCCATGCATGGCCGCTGCATGCACGTGGCGCTTGG
ACCGGTGTAGCAGTTCGTGCTCAGACCGCAGCAGTTTGTGCTGCACTCCTGAGAGCTATCGAAGCAAGCC
AGCGTATGCATCTGTGTCCGGATAGCGACGGGCCGGTTGCTACCGTTATCGAACTATCGAGCGATGAGGG
CAGCAGGATCGCAGTTCTGGATGGGCACGGTGTTTGTGTTAGCCCCCCGGTTGCAACCCCCGAACGTGCA
CTCGCACTGGTTGAAAGGCTCCAGAGAGCTGCACTCGTTCGTATGCTGGGGAGCGGTACCGATGAGCATG
CACTACCGATCCCGCTCGCACTCAGACTGGAACGTGCAGACGGTATCGGTGGTACCTGCCGTCATCTAGC
AGAAGGGCGTACCGAACCGCCGAGCGAACTGCTACTCGCAAGCGCTGGGGCACAGGTACATGCAATCGTA
GAGAACCATGGGAGCGCTATCGCAACCGATACCCAGGATGTTTATCTGACCATGTTCTGTATCGCAGCAG
ACGGTCGTGTTGAAAGAGTTAGCAAGCAGCAGAGCAGCGGGATCCGTCTGTGTGGGGGTGCAAAGCATAG
GCTCGAGTATGAACTAGGTGCAGGGGGTGCAAGCCTGCCGGAATACAGGGCAGCAGATTCGAGCACCAGC
GGCTATGGGCTGCATAGCCTCATAGTTGTTGCAACCGACCGTCAGCAGGAGCTGCGTAACCTGGAAACCT
GGTCGGGTGAAGGTAGCGCTGCAAAACTGCAGCCGGGTGTTCTGGATCTGACCGCTAGCAAACGTGCACC
GGCTAGACGTGGCTCGGCTAGCGCAAGCGGGCCGCTGAGATATGCTGTTCTACGTGTAGATCTGCGTGTA
GCTGCAGCAGTAGCAGGGCGTGATGCACCGACCCTGTAATGCCGTGGGACAGCCCGTCTTAATTAACCTA
GGCTGCTGCCACCGCTGAGCAATAACTAGCATAACCCCTTGGGGCCTCTAAACGGGTCTTGAGGGGTTTT
TTGGGGTCATCGTGGCCGGATCTTGCGGCCCCTCGGCTTGAACGAATTGTTAGACAGATTATCAAAAAGG
ATCTTCACCTAGATCCTTTTAAATTAAAAATGAAGTTTTAAATCAATCTAAAGTATATATGAGTAAACTT
GGTCTGACAGTTACCAATGCTTAATCAGTGAGGCACCTATCTCAGCGATCTGTCTATTTCGTTCATCCAT
AGTTGCCTGACTCCCCGTCGTGTAGATAACTACGATACGGGAGGGCTTACCATCTGGCCCCAGTGCTGCA
ATGATACCGCGGGACCCACGCTCACCGGCTCCAGATTTATCAGCAATAAACCAGCCAGCCGGAAGGGCCG
AGCGCAGAAGTGGTCCTGCAACTTTATCCGCCTCCATCCAGTCTATTAATTGTTGCCGGGAAGCTAGAGT
AAGTAGTTCGCCAGTTAATAGTTTGCGCAACGTTGTTGCCATTGCTACAGGCATCGTGGTGTCACGCTCG
TCGTTTGGTATGGCTTCATTCAGCTCCGGTTCCCAACGATCAAGGCGAGTTACATGATCCCCCATGTTGT
GCAAAAAAGCGGTTAGCTCCTTCGGTCCTCCGATCGTTGTCAGAAGTAAGTTGGCCGCAGTGTTATCACT
CATGGTTATGGCAGCACTGCATAATTCTCTTACTGTCATGCCATCCGTAAGATGCTTTTCTGTGACTGGT
GAGTACTCAACCAAGTCATTCTGAGAATAGTGTATGCGGCGACCGAGTTGCTCTTGCCCGGCGTCAATAC
GGGATAATACCGCGCCACATAGCAGAACTTTAAAAGTGCTCATCATTGGAAAACGTTCTTCGGGGCGAAA
ACTCTCAAGGATCTTACCGCTGTTGAGATCCAGTTCGATGTAACCCACTCGTGCACCCAACTGATCTTCA
GCATCTTTTACTTTCACCAGCGTTTCTGGGTGAGCAAAAACAGGAAGGCAAAATGCCGCAAAAAAGGGAA
TAAGGGCGACACGGAAATGTTGAATACTCATACTCTTCCTTTTTCAATATTATTGAAGCATTTATCAGGG
TTATTGTCTCATGAGCGGATACATATTTGAATGTATTTAGAAAAATAAACAAATAGGGGTTCCGCGCACA
TTTCCCCGAAAAGTGCCACCTGTAGCTAGCTCACTCGGTCGCTACGCTCCGGGCGTGAGACTGCGGCGGG
CGCTGCGGACACATACAAAGTTACCCACAGATTCCGTGGATAAGCAGGGGACTAACATGTGAGGCAAAAC
AGCAGGGCCGCGCCGGTGGCGTTTTTCCATAGGCTCCGCCCTCCTGCCAGAGTTCACATAAACAGACGCT
TTTCCGGTGCATCTGTGGGAGCCGTGAGGCTCAACCATGAATCTGACAGTACGGGCGAAACCCGACAGGA
CTTAAAGATCCCCACCGTTTCCGGCGGGTCGCTCCCTCTTGCGCTCTCCTGTTCCGACCCTGCCGTTTAC
CGGATACCTGTTCCGCCTTTCTCCCTTACGGGAAGTGTGGCGCTTTCTCATAGCTCACACACTGGTATCT
CGGCTCGGTGTAGGTCGTTCGCTCCAAGCTGGGCTGTAAGCAAGAACTCCCCGTTCAGCCCGACTGCTGC
GCCTTATCCGGTAACTGTTCACTTGAGTCCAACCCGGAAAAGCACGGTAAAACGCCACTGGCAGCAGCCA
TTGGTAACTGGGAGTTCGCAGAGGATTTGTTTAGCTAAACACGCGGTTGCTCTTGAAGTGTGCGCCAAAG
TCCGGCTACACTGGAAGGACAGATTTGGTTGCTGTGCTCTGCGAAAGCCAGTTACCACGGTTAAGCAGTT
CCCCAACTGACTTAACCTTCGATCAAACCACCTCCCCAGGTGGTTTTTTCGTTTACAGGGCAAAAGATTA
CGCGCAGAAAAAAAGGATCTCAAGAAGATCCTTTGATCTTTTCTACTGAACCGCTCTAGATTTCAGTGCA
ATTTATCTCTTCAAATGTAGCACCTGAAGTCAGCCCCATACGATATAAGTTGTAATTCTCATGTTAGTCA
TGCCCCGCGCCCACCGGAAGGAGCTGACTGGGTTGAAGGCTCTCAAGGGCATCGGTCGAGATCCCGGTGC
CTAATGAGTGAGCTAACTTACATTAATTGCGTTGCGC
